Addgene plasmid #29725: pET Biotin His6 GFP LIC cloning vector (H6-msfGFP)
Purpose: (Empty Backbone)
Depositing lab: Scott Gradia. Depositing organization: University of California, Berkeley.
Backbone
  Vector backbone: pET
  Backbone size (bp): 6088
  Modifications to backbone: The GFP is the version described in Pedelacq et. al. (Jan 2006, Nature Biotechnology). The following mutations are included: F100S, M154T, V164A, S30R, Y39N, N105T, Y145F, I171V and A206K. These mutations have been shown to enhance brightness and solubility, and to inhibit dimerization.
  Vector type: Bacterial Expression
  Tag / fusion protein: SiriusGFP (C terminal on backbone); AviTag (biotin) (N terminal on backbone); 6xHis (N terminal on backbone); TEV cleavage site (N terminal on backbone)
Growth in bacteria
  Bacterial resistance: Kanamycin, 50 μg/mL
  Growth temperature: 37°C
  Growth strain: DH5alpha
  Copy number: Low Copy
Gene/Insert
  Gene/Insert name: None
  Tag / fusion protein: Biotin - His6 - TEV (N terminal on backbone); GFP (C terminal on backbone)
  Cloning method: Restriction Enzyme; 5′ cloning site LIC site vGFP (destroyed during cloning); 3′ cloning site LIC site vGFP (destroyed during cloning)
  Sequencing primers: 5′ T7 forward; 3′ GFP reverse (5'cagctcgaccaggatgggc3')
Terms and licenses: Academic/Nonprofit Terms; Industry Terms: Not Available to Industry
Depositor comments: This plasmid is an empty vector. Your gene can be inserted with a LIC cloning protocol. GFP has a excitation max of 489 nm and an emission max of 510 nm. To clone into this vector, add LIC tags to the 5' end of your PCR primers. Forward - 5'TACTTCCAATCCAATGCA3' Reverse - 5'CTCCCACTACCAATGCC 3' Do NOT include a stop codon with your reverse primer. Linearize the plasmid with SspI, then gel purify. When digesting the DNA with T4 polymerase, use dCTP for the insert and dGTP for your linearized vector. More information on this vector can be found through http://qb3.berkeley.edu/qb3/macrolab/
How to cite: pET Biotin His6 GFP LIC cloning vector (H6-msfGFP) was a gift from Scott Gradia (Addgene plasmid # 29725 ; http://n2t.net/addgene:29725 ; RRID:Addgene_29725)
