[The description below was written by a language model from this plasmid's Addgene catalogue record and pLannotate feature annotations shown in this document.]
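Description:
pET Biotin His6 GFP LIC cloning vector (H6-msfGFP) is an empty 6,088 bp bacterial expression backbone of the pET family, designed to receive an open reading frame by ligation-independent cloning (LIC). It replicates in E. coli from a ColE1/pBR322-type origin accompanied by the bom region and the rop gene, consistent with its listing as low copy. It also carries an f1 phage origin, and selection is by kanamycin through an aminoglycoside phosphotransferase (KanR) gene. Short tetracycline-resistance fragments in the annotation appear to be remnants of the pBR322-derived backbone rather than functional markers.

The expression cassette uses a T7 promoter followed by a lac operator and the T7 gene 10 ribosome binding site, with a plasmid-borne lacI gene supplying repressor. Transcription therefore depends on T7 RNA polymerase in the host and is inducible with IPTG, and it ends at a T7 terminator. According to the catalogue, the N-terminal leader comprises an AviTag biotinylation sequence, a 6xHis tag and a TEV protease site. The feature table annotates the His tag and a partial TEV site but does not call the AviTag.

The LIC site lies downstream of these tags and is destroyed on insertion. It is followed by a C-terminal GFP, which the annotation software matches to SiriusGFP. The depositor describes it as a superfolder-type variant with mutations that improve brightness and solubility, plus A206K to inhibit dimerization. Inserts are cloned without a stop codon so that they read through into GFP. The annotation also shows a short His-tag fragment downstream of GFP, whose status the record does not explain. The resulting fusions can be affinity purified, biotinylated, tracked by fluorescence, and released from the N-terminal tags by TEV cleavage.
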