Features (pLannotate 1.2.2; 21 found; start..end, strand, type, name):
     12..440     +  rep_origin     f1 ori (sequence partly withheld): f1 bacteriophage origin of replication; arrow indicates direction of (+) strand synthesis
    494..551     +  promoter       AmpR promoter (fragment): bla
    560..1375    -  CDS            KanR: aminoglycoside phosphotransferase; aph(3')-Ia; confers resistance to kanamycin in bacteria or G418 (Geneticin®) in eukaryotes
   1497..2085    +  rep_origin     ori: high-copy-number ColE1/pMB1/pBR322/pUC origin of replication
   2271..2413    -  misc_feature   bom: basis of mobility region from pBR322
   2515..2706    -  CDS            rop: Rop protein, which maintains plasmids at low copy number; rop
   2723..3103    +  CDS            YPB1_ECOLX: Protein predicted: Swiss-Prot protein existence level 4. From Escherichia coli.
   3175..3466    -  CDS            TcR (fragment): tetracycline efflux protein; tet; confers resistance to tetracycline
   3481..3502    -  protein_bind   CAP binding site: CAP binding activates transcription in the presence of cAMP. E. coli catabolite activator protein
   3515..4597    -  CDS            lacI: lac repressor; lacI; The lac repressor binds to the lac operator to inhibit transcription in E. coli. This inhibition can be relieved by adding lactose or isopropyl-β-D-thiogalactopyranoside (IPTG).
   4598..4675    -  promoter       lacI promoter: lacI
   4683..4962    -  CDS            TcR (fragment): tetracycline efflux protein; tet; confers resistance to tetracycline
   4984..5002    +  promoter       T7 promoter: promoter for bacteriophage T7 RNA polymerase
   5003..5027    +  protein_bind   lac operator: The lac repressor binds to the lac operator to inhibit transcription in E. coli. This inhibition can be relieved by adding lactose or isopropyl-β-D-thiogalactopyranoside (IPTG). lac repressor encoded by lacI
   5042..5064    +  RBS            RBS: efficient ribosome binding site from bacteriophage T7 gene 10 (Olins and Rangwala, 1989)
   5122..5139    +  CDS            6xHis: 6xHis affinity tag
   5140..5156    +  CDS            TEV site (fragment): tobacco etch virus (TEV) protease recognition and cleavage site
   5197..5912    +  CDS            SiriusGFP (fragment): enhanced GFP (EGFP) derivative that exhibits robust folding and enhanced photostability (Zhong et al., 2019) mammalian codon-optimized
   5932..5949    +  CDS            9xHis (fragment): 9xHis affinity tag
   5959..6008    +  CDS            SET1 (fragment): solubility-enhancement tag derived from T7 phage gene 10B
   6016..6063    +  terminator     T7 terminator: transcription terminator for bacteriophage T7 RNA polymerase
>Addgene plasmid #29725 | pET Biotin His6 GFP LIC cloning vector (H6-msfGFP) | depositor full sequence | sequence record 13815 | Author sequence
TGGCGAATGGG
[124 nt withheld, positions 12-135]
C
[91 nt withheld, positions 137-227]
A
[49 nt withheld, positions 229-277]
CCTTTGACGTTGGAGTCCACGTTCTTT
[37 nt withheld, positions 305-341]
ACCCTATCTCGGTCTATTCTTTTGATTTATAAGGGATTTTGCCGATTTCGGCCTATTGGTTAAAAAATGA
GCTGATTTAACAAAAATTTAACGCGAATTTTAACAAACTAGTAACGTTTACAATTTCAGGTGGCACTTTT
CGGGGAAATGTGCGCGGAACCCCTATTTGTTTATTTTTCTAAATACATTCAAATATGTATCCGCTCATGA
ATTAATTCTTAGAAAAACTCATCGAGCATCAAATGAAACTGCAATTTATTCATATCAGGATTATCAATAC
CATATTTTTGAAAAAGCCGTTTCTGTAATGAAGGAGAAAACTCACCGAGGCAGTTCCATAGGATGGCAAG
ATCCTGGTATCGGTCTGCGATTCCGACTCGTCCAACATCAATACAACCTATTAATTTCCCCTCGTCAAAA
ATAAGGTTATCAAGTGAGAAATCACCATGAGTGACGACTGAATCCGGTGAGAATGGCAAAAGTTTATGCA
TTTCTTTCCAGACTTGTTCAACAGGCCAGCCATTACGCTCGTCATCAAAATCACTCGCATCAACCAAACC
GTTATTCATTCGTGATTGCGCCTGAGCGAGACGAAATACGCGATCGCTGTTAAAAGGACAATTACAAACA
GGAATCGAATGCAACCGGCGCAGGAACACTGCCAGCGCATCAACAATGTTTTCACCTGAATCAGGATATT
CTTCTAATACCTGGAATGCTGTTTTCCCGGGGATCGCAGTGGTGAGTAACCATGCATCATCAGGAGTACG
GATAAAATGCTTGATGGTCGGAAGAGGCATAAATTCCGTCAGCCAGTTTAGTCTGACCATCTCATCTGTA
ACATCATTGGCAACGCTACCTTTGCCATGTTTCAGAAACAACTCTGGCGCATCGGGCTTCCCATACAATC
GATAGATTGTCGCACCTGATTGCCCGACATTATCGCGAGCCCATTTATACCCATATAAATCAGCATCCAT
GTTGGAATTTAATCGCGGCCTAGAGCAAGACGTTTCCCGTTGAATATGGCTCATAACACCCCTTGTATTA
CTGTTTATGTAAGCAGACAGTTTTATTGTTCATGACCAAAATCCCTTAACGTGAGTTTTCGTTCCACTGA
GCGTCAGACCCCGTAGAAAAGATCAAAGGATCTTCTTGAGATCCTTTTTTTCTGCGCGTAATCTGCTGCT
TGCAAACAAAAAAACCACCGCTACCAGCGGTGGTTTGTTTGCCGGATCAAGAGCTACCAACTCTTTTTCC
GAAGGTAACTGGCTTCAGCAGAGCGCAGATACCAAATACTGTCCTTCTAGTGTAGCCGTAGTTAGGCCAC
CACTTCAAGAACTCTGTAGCACCGCCTACATACCTCGCTCTGCTAATCCTGTTACCAGTGGCTGCTGCCA
GTGGCGATAAGTCGTGTCTTACCGGGTTGGACTCAAGACGATAGTTACCGGATAAGGCGCAGCGGTCGGG
CTGAACGGGGGGTTCGTGCACACAGCCCAGCTTGGAGCGAACGACCTACACCGAACTGAGATACCTACAG
CGTGAGCTATGAGAAAGCGCCACGCTTCCCGAAGGGAGAAAGGCGGACAGGTATCCGGTAAGCGGCAGGG
TCGGAACAGGAGAGCGCACGAGGGAGCTTCCAGGGGGAAACGCCTGGTATCTTTATAGTCCTGTCGGGTT
TCGCCACCTCTGACTTGAGCGTCGATTTTTGTGATGCTCGTCAGGGGGGCGGAGCCTATGGAAAAACGCC
AGCAACGCGGCCTTTTTACGGTTCCTGGCCTTTTGCTGGCCTTTTGCTCACATGTTCTTTCCTGCGTTAT
CCCCTGATTCTGTGGATAACCGTATTACCGCCTTTGAGTGAGCTGATACCGCTCGCCGCAGCCGAACGAC
CGAGCGCAGCGAGTCAGTGAGCGAGGAAGCGGAAGAGCGCCTGATGCGGTATTTTCTCCTTACGCATCTG
TGCGGTATTTCACACCGCATATATGGTGCACTCTCAGTACAATCTGCTCTGATGCCGCATAGTTAAGCCA
GTATACACTCCGCTATCGCTACGTGACTGGGTCATGGCTGCGCCCCGACACCCGCCAACACCCGCTGACG
CGCCCTGACGGGCTTGTCTGCTCCCGGCATCCGCTTACAGACAAGCTGTGACCGTCTCCGGGAGCTGCAT
GTGTCAGAGGTTTTCACCGTCATCACCGAAACGCGCGAGGCAGCTGCGGTAAAGCTCATCAGCGTGGTCG
TGAAGCGATTCACAGATGTCTGCCTGTTCATCCGCGTCCAGCTCGTTGAGTTTCTCCAGAAGCGTTAATG
TCTGGCTTCTGATAAAGCGGGCCATGTTAAGGGCGGTTTTTTCCTGTTTGGTCACTGATGCCTCCGTGTA
AGGGGGATTTCTGTTCATGGGGGTAATGATACCGATGAAACGAGAGAGGATGCTCACGATACGGGTTACT
GATGATGAACATGCCCGGTTACTGGAACGTTGTGAGGGTAAACAACTGGCGGTATGGATGCGGCGGGACC
AGAGAAAAATCACTCAGGGTCAATGCCAGCGCTTCGTTAATACAGATGTAGGTGTTCCACAGGGTAGCCA
GCAGCATCCTGCGATGCAGATCCGGAACATAATGGTGCAGGGCGCTGACTTCCGCGTTTCCAGACTTTAC
GAAACACGGAAACCGAAGACCATTCATGTTGTTGCTCAGGTCGCAGACGTTTTGCAGCAGCAGTCGCTTC
ACGTTCGCTCGCGTATCGGTGATTCATTCTGCTAACCAGTAAGGCAACCCCGCCAGCCTAGCCGGGTCCT
CAACGACAGGAGCACGATCATGCGCACCCGTGGGGCCGCCATGCCGGCGATAATGGCCTGCTTCTCGCCG
AAACGTTTGGTGGCGGGACCAGTGACGAAGGCTTGAGCGAGGGCGTGCAAGATTCCGAATACCGCAAGCG
ACAGGCCGATCATCGTCGCGCTCCAGCGAAAGCGGTCCTCGCCGAAAATGACCCAGAGCGCTGCCGGCAC
CTGTCCTACGAGTTGCATGATAAAGAAGACAGTCATAAGTGCGGCGACGATAGTCATGCCCCGCGCCCAC
CGGAAGGAGCTGACTGGGTTGAAGGCTCTCAAGGGCATCGGTCGAGATCCCGGTGCCTAATGAGTGAGCT
AACTTACATTAATTGCGTTGCGCTCACTGCCCGCTTTCCAGTCGGGAAACCTGTCGTGCCAGCTGCATTA
ATGAATCGGCCAACGCGCGGGGAGAGGCGGTTTGCGTATTGGGCGCCAGGGTGGTTTTTCTTTTCACCAG
TGAGACGGGCAACAGCTGATTGCCCTTCACCGCCTGGCCCTGAGAGAGTTGCAGCAAGCGGTCCACGCTG
GTTTGCCCCAGCAGGCGAAAATCCTGTTTGATGGTGGTTAACGGCGGGATATAACATGAGCTGTCTTCGG
TATCGTCGTATCCCACTACCGAGATATCCGCACCAACGCGCAGCCCGGACTCGGTAATGGCGCGCATTGC
GCCCAGCGCCATCTGATCGTTGGCAACCAGCATCGCAGTGGGAACGATGCCCTCATTCAGCATTTGCATG
GTTTGTTGAAAACCGGACATGGCACTCCAGTCGCCTTCCCGTTCCGCTATCGGCTGAATTTGATTGCGAG
TGAGATATTTATGCCAGCCAGCCAGACGCAGACGCGCCGAGACAGAACTTAATGGGCCCGCTAACAGCGC
GATTTGCTGGTGACCCAATGCGACCAGATGCTCCACGCCCAGTCGCGTACCGTCTTCATGGGAGAAAATA
ATACTGTTGATGGGTGTCTGGTCAGAGACATCAAGAAATAACGCCGGAACATTAGTGCAGGCAGCTTCCA
CAGCAATGGCATCCTGGTCATCCAGCGGATAGTTAATGATCAGCCCACTGACGCGTTGCGCGAGAAGATT
GTGCACCGCCGCTTTACAGGCTTCGACGCCGCTTCGTTCTACCATCGACACCACCACGCTGGCACCCAGT
TGATCGGCGCGAGATTTAATCGCCGCGACAATTTGCGACGGCGCGTGCAGGGCCAGACTGGAGGTGGCAA
CGCCAATCAGCAACGACTGTTTGCCCGCCAGTTGTTGTGCCACGCGGTTGGGAATGTAATTCAGCTCCGC
CATCGCCGCTTCCACTTTTTCCCGCGTTTTCGCAGAAACGTGGCTGGCCTGGTTCACCACGCGGGAAACG
GTCTGATAAGAGACACCGGCATACTCTGCGACATCGTATAACGTTACTGGTTTCACATTCACCACCCTGA
ATTGACTCTCTTCCGGGCGCTATCATGCCATACCGCGAAAGGTTTTGCGCCATTCGATGGTGTCCGGGAT
CTCGACGCTCTCCCTTATGCGACTCCTGCATTAGGAAGCAGCCCAGTAGTAGGTTGAGGCCGTTGAGCAC
CGCCGCCGCAAGGAATGGTGCATGCAAGGAGATGGCGCCCAACAGTCCCCCGGCCACGGGGCCTGCCACC
ATACCCACGCCGAAACAAGCGCTCATGAGCCCGAAGTGGCGAGCCCGATCTTCCCCATCGGTGATGTCGG
CGATATAGGCGCCAGCAACCGCACCTGTGGCGCCGGTGATGCCGGCCACGATGCGTCCGGCGTAGAGGAT
CGAGATCTCGATCCCGCGAAATTAATACGACTCACTATAGGGGAATTGTGAGCGGATAACAATTCCCCTC
TAGAAATAATTTTGTTTAACTTTAAGAAGGAGATATACCATGGGAGGCCTGAACGATATTTTTGAAGCGC
AGAAAATTGAATGGCATGAACACCATCACCATCACCATGAAAACCTGTACTTCCAATCCAATATTGGTAG
TGGGAGCAACGGCAGCAGCGGATCCGTGAGCAAGGGCGAGGAGCTGTTCACCGGGGTGGTGCCCATCCTG
GTCGAGCTGGACGGCGACGTAAACGGCCACAAGTTCAGCGTGCGCGGCGAGGGCGAGGGCGATGCCACCA
ACGGCAAGCTGACCCTGAAGTTCATCTGCACCACCGGCAAGCTGCCCGTGCCCTGGCCCACCCTCGTGAC
CACCCTGACCTACGGCGTGCAGTGCTTCAGCCGCTACCCCGACCACATGAAGCAGCACGACTTCTTCAAG
TCCGCCATGCCCGAAGGCTACGTCCAGGAGCGCACCATCTCCTTCAAGGACGACGGCACCTACAAGACCC
GCGCCGAGGTGAAGTTCGAGGGCGACACCCTGGTGAACCGCATCGAGCTGAAGGGCATCGACTTCAAGGA
GGACGGCAACATCCTGGGGCACAAGCTGGAGTACAACTTCAACAGCCACAACGTCTATATCACGGCCGAC
AAGCAGAAGAACGGCATCAAGGCGAACTTCAAGATCCGCCACAACGTCGAGGACGGCAGCGTGCAGCTCG
CCGACCACTACCAGCAGAACACCCCCATCGGCGACGGCCCCGTGCTGCTGCCCGACAACCACTACCTGAG
CACCCAGTCCAAGCTGAGCAAAGACCCCAACGAGAAGCGCGATCACATGGTCCTGCTGGAGTTCGTGACC
GCCGCCGGGATCACTCTCGGCATGGACGAGCTGTACAAGTAGTAAGCGGCCGCACTCGAGCACCACCACC
ACCACCACTGAGATCCGGCTGCTAACAAAGCCCGAAAGGAAGCTGAGTTGGCTGCTGCCACCGCTGAGCA
ATAACTAGCATAACCCCTTGGGGCCTCTAAACGGGTCTTGAGGGGTTTTTTGCTGAAAGGAGGAACTATA
TCCGGAT
