>Addgene plasmid #29725 | pET Biotin His6 GFP LIC cloning vector (H6-msfGFP) | addgene partial sequence | sequence record 35243 | 29725 with pBRrevBam
GGCCACGATGCGTCCGGCGTAGAGGATCGAGATCTCGATCCCGCGAAATTAATACGACTCACTATAGGGG
AATTGTGAGCGGATAACAATTCCCCTCTAGAAATAATTTTGTTTAACTTTAAGAAGGAGATATACCATGG
GAGGCCTGAACGATATTTTTGAAGCGCAGAAAATTGAATGGCATGAACACCATCACCATCACCATGAAAA
CCTGTACTTCCAATCCAATATTGGTAGTGGGAGCAACGGCAGCAGCGGATCCGTGAGCAAGGGCGAGGAG
CTGTTCACCGGGGTGGTGCCCATCCTGGTCGAGCTGGACGGCGACGTAAACGGCCACAAGTTCAGCGTGC
GCGGCGAGGGCGAGGGCGATGCCACCAACGGCAAGCTGACCCTGAAGTTCATCTGCACCACCGGCAAGCT
GCCCGTGCCCTGGCCCACCCTCGTGACCACCCTGACCTACGGCGTGCAGTGCTTCAGCCGCTACCCCGAC
CACATGAAGCAGCACGACTTCTTCAAGTCCGCCATGCCCGAAGGCTACGTCCAGGAGCGCACCATCTCCT
TCAAGGACGACGGCACCTACAAGACCCGCGCCGAGGTGAAGTTCGAGGGCGACACCCTGGTGAACCGCAT
CGAGCTGAAGGGCATCGACTTCAAGGAGGACGGCAACATCCTGGGGCACAAGCTGGAGTACAACTTCAAC
AGCCACAACGTCTATATCACGGCCGACAAGCAGAAGAACGGCATCAAGGCGAACTTCAAGATCCGCCACA
ACGTCGAGGACGGCAGCGTGCAGCTCGCC
